Addgene plasmid #123153: pXW109ABS62(RS)
Purpose: Amplified arsenic sensor with double ArsR binding sites. pSB3K3 carrying J109-30arsR-t-ParsR-ABS62-30hrpR-30hrpS-t-PhrpLE-30gfp-t
Depositing lab: Baojun Wang. Depositing organization: University of Edinburgh. Publication: Cascaded amplifying circuits enable ultrasensitive cellular sensors for toxic metals. Wan X, Volpetti F, Petrova E, French C, Maerkl SJ, Wang B. Nat Chem Biol. 2019 May;15(5):540-548. doi: 10.1038/s41589-019-0244-3. Epub 2019 Mar 25. PubMed 30911179.
Backbone
  Vector backbone: pSB3K3
  Backbone size w/o insert (bp): 2750
  Total vector size (bp): 6673
  Vector type: Bacterial Expression, Synthetic Biology
Growth in bacteria
  Bacterial resistance: Kanamycin, 50 μg/mL
  Growth temperature: 37°C
  Growth strain: DH5alpha
  Copy number: Low Copy
Gene/Insert
  Gene/Insert name: J109-30arsR-t-ParsR-ABS62-30hrpR-30hrpS-t-PhrpLE-30gfp-t
  Species: Synthetic
  Insert size (bp): 3923
  Promoter: J109, ParsR-ABS62, PhrpLE
  Cloning method: Restriction Enzyme; 5′ cloning site EcoRI (not destroyed); 3′ cloning site PstI (not destroyed)
  Sequencing primers: 5′ TGCCACCTGACGTCTAAGAA; 3′ ATTACCGCCTTTGAGTGAGC
Terms and licenses: Academic/Nonprofit Terms; Industry Terms: Not Available to Industry
How to cite: pXW109ABS62(RS) was a gift from Baojun Wang (Addgene plasmid # 123153 ; http://n2t.net/addgene:123153 ; RRID:Addgene_123153)
