[The description below was written by a language model from this plasmid's Addgene catalogue record and pLannotate feature annotations shown in this document.]
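Description:
pXW109ABS62(RS) is a bacterial synthetic-biology plasmid built on the BioBrick backbone pSB3K3, carrying a whole-cell arsenic sensor circuit with a built-in transcriptional amplifier. It replicates in E. coli from the p15A origin (listed as low copy) and is selected with kanamycin through an aph(3')-Ia KanR gene. The roughly 3.9 kb synthetic insert sits between the BioBrick prefix and suffix, cloned EcoRI to PstI with both sites retained. A short β-lactamase fragment is annotated in the backbone, but it is only a remnant, and kanamycin is the only recorded resistance. The catalogue gives a total size of 6,673 bp, whereas the sequenced record behind the feature table is 6,592 nt.

The insert consists of three modules, each closed by a paired rrnB T1/T7Te terminator. First, the J109 promoter, which the annotation matches only as a fragment of the J23119 Anderson-type promoter, drives the E. coli ArsR repressor. Second, the ArsR-controlled promoter ParsR-ABS62, described as carrying double ArsR binding sites, drives hrpR and hrpS. The annotation software labels these two reading frames as hyfR fragments, probably through homology between related transcriptional activators, and the catalogue naming is the better guide. Third, the PhrpLE promoter, the output of the HrpR/HrpS activator pair, drives gfp, which the tool labels as hfriFP. The "30" prefixes in the insert name presumably denote ribosome binding sites, though the record does not define them.

Arsenic oxyions relieve ArsR repression, so HrpR and HrpS are produced and together activate PhrpLE, amplifying the fluorescent output. The plasmid is intended for highly sensitive cell-based detection of arsenic.
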