Features (pLannotate 1.2.2; 19 found; start..end, strand, type, name):
     25..44      +  promoter       J23119(SpeI) promoter (fragment): bacterial promoter (Registry of Standard Biological Parts BBa J23119) modified to end with an SpeI site
     86..436     +  CDS            arsR: ARSR_ECOLI - Also known as arsE. Protein inferred from homology: Swiss-Prot protein existence level 3. Transcriptional repressor for the arsEFG operon. ArsE is a trans-acting regulatory protein which controls its own expression. The repressive effect of ArsE is alleviated by oxyions of +III oxidation state of arsenic, antimony, and bismuth, as well as arsenate (As(V)) (By similarity). From Escherichia coli (strain K12).
    502..573     +  terminator     rrnB T1 terminator: transcription terminator T1 from the E. coli rrnB gene
    589..616     +  terminator     T7Te terminator: phage T7 early transcription terminator
    896..1519    +  CDS            hyfR (fragment): HYFR_ECOLI - Experimental evidence at protein level: Swiss-Prot protein existence level 1. A transcriptional activator of its own operon; when overexpressed operon expression is strongly enhanced by low pH (under pH 6.0), strongly inhibited by O(2) but only weakly stimulated by fumarate (PubMed:12426353, PubMed:14702328). Expression in situ is very weak (PubMed:12426353, PubMed:14702328). From Escherichia coli (strain K12).
   1859..2509    +  CDS            hyfR (fragment): HYFR_ECOLI - Experimental evidence at protein level: Swiss-Prot protein existence level 1. A transcriptional activator of its own operon; when overexpressed operon expression is strongly enhanced by low pH (under pH 6.0), strongly inhibited by O(2) but only weakly stimulated by fumarate (PubMed:12426353, PubMed:14702328). Expression in situ is very weak (PubMed:12426353, PubMed:14702328). From Escherichia coli (strain K12).
   2719..2790    +  terminator     rrnB T1 terminator: transcription terminator T1 from the E. coli rrnB gene
   2806..2833    +  terminator     T7Te terminator: phage T7 early transcription terminator
   3085..3798    +  CDS            hfriFP: hfriFP is a fluorescent protein published in 2013, derived from Herbaspirillum frisingense.
   3821..3892    +  terminator     rrnB T1 terminator: transcription terminator T1 from the E. coli rrnB gene
   3908..3935    +  terminator     T7Te terminator: phage T7 early transcription terminator
   3942..3962    +  misc_feature   BioBrick suffix: universal suffix for all parts
   4102..4917    -  CDS            KanR: aminoglycoside phosphotransferase; aph(3')-Ia; confers resistance to kanamycin in bacteria or G418 (Geneticin®) in eukaryotes
   5244..5270    +  misc_feature   bom (fragment): basis of mobility region from pBR322
   5369..5424    -  rep_origin     RSF ori (fragment): Plasmids containing the RSF 1030 origin of replication can be propagated in E. coli cells that contain additional plasmids with compatible origins.
   5512..6056    -  rep_origin     p15A ori: Plasmids containing the medium-copy-number p15A origin of replication can be propagated in E. coli cells that contain a second plasmid with the ColE1 origin.
   6222..6467    -  CDS            bla(M) (fragment): β-lactamase lacking the signal sequence; bla(M); allows cytosolic expression of β-lactamase
   6546..6589    -  terminator     bacterial terminator: putative bacterial transcription terminator
   6592..21      +  misc_feature   BioBrick prefix (across the origin): BioBrick prefix for parts that do not start with "ATG"
>Addgene plasmid #123153 | pXW109ABS62(RS) | addgene full sequence | sequence record 241974 | Addgene NGS Result
AATTCGCGGCCGCTTCTAGAGTTTACAGCTAGCTCAGTCCTAGGGACTGTGCTAGCTACTAGAGATTAAA
GAGGAGAAATACTAGATGTCATTTCTGTTACCCATCCAATTGTTCAAAATTCTTGCTGATGAAACCCGTC
TGGGCATCGTTTTACTGCTCAGCGAACTGGGAGAGTTATGCGTCTGCGATCTCTGCACTGCTCTCGACCA
GTCGCAGCCCAAGATCTCCCGCCACCTGGCATTGCTGCGTGAAAGCGGGCTATTGCTGGACCGCAAGCAA
GGTAAGTGGGTTCATTACCGCTTATCACCGCATATTCCAGCATGGGCGGCGAAAATTATTGATGAGGCCT
GGCGATGTGAACAGGAAAAGGTTCAGGCGATTGTCCGCAACCTGGCTCGACAAAACTGTTCCGGGGACAG
TAAGAACATTTGCAGTTAAAAATTTAGCTAAACACACATGAATTTTCAGATGTGTTTTATCCGGGTACTA
GAGCCAGGCATCAAATAAAACGAAAGGCTCAGTCGAAAGACTGGGCCTTTCGTTTTATCTGTTGTTTGTC
GGTGAACGCTCTCTACTAGAGTCACACTGGCTCACCTTCGGGTGGGCCTTTCTGCGTTTATATACTAGAG
CCAACTCAAAATTCACACCTATTACCTTCCTCTGCACTTACACATTCGTTAAGTCATATATGTTTTTGAC
TTATCCGCTTCGAAGAGAGACACTACCTGCAAACTTACACATAAGTCATATATGTTTTTGACTTATCCGC
TTCTACTAGAGATTAAAGAGGAGAAATACTAGATGAGTACAGGCATCGATAAGGACGTCCGAGAGTGTTG
GGGCGTAACTGCATTATCAGCGGGTCATCAAATTGCAATGAATAGCGCGTTTCTGGATATGGACTTGCTG
TTGTGCGGGGAAACCGGCACCGGCAAGGACACACTGGCCAACCGCATTCACGAGTTGTCCAGCAGGTCGG
GACCCTTTGTGGGCATGAACTGCGCCGCCATTCCCGAGTCGCTGGCAGAGAGCCAGTTATTCGGTGTGGT
CAACGGTGCATTCACCGGCGTATGCCGGGCTCGCGAGGGCTACATAGAGGCCTCCAGTGGTGGCACCTTG
TACCTGGATGAAATCGACAGCATGCCGTTGAGCCTGCAAGCCAAACTGCTGCGTGTGTTGGAGAGTCGAG
GTATCGAGCGTCTGGGCTCGACCGAATTTATCCCGGTGGATCTGCGGATCATTGCCTCGGCCCAGCGGCC
ACTGGATGAACTGGTGGAACAAGGACTTTTCCGTCGCGACCTGTTTTTTCGGCTCAACGTGCTGACGCTT
CACTTGCCAGCCTTGCGCAAACGTCGTGAACAGATCCTGCCATTGTTCGACCAGTTCACCCAGGGTATCG
CTGCCGAGTTCGGACGTCCCGCTCCTGCGCTGGACAGCGGGCGTGTGCAGCTGCTGCTCAGCCACGACTG
GCCGGGCAACATCCGCGAATTGAAGTCTGCGGCCAAGCGCTTCGTACTCGGCTTCCCCTTGCTGGGCGCC
GACCCTGTGGAAGCGCTTGACCCTGCCACGGGGCTGCGCACGCAAATGCGCATCATCGAGAAAATGCTCA
TCCAGGATGCCTTGAAGCGGCACAGGCACAATTTCGACGCGGTGCTTCAGGAGTTGGAGTTGCCAAGACG
CACCCTGTATCACCGCATGAAGGAACTGGGAGTTGCAGCGCCGATCGCTGCGACGGCCGGGGTCTAATAA
AACGCAGGTGTGGTTATGCTACTAGAGATTAAAGAGGAGAAATACTAGATGAGTCTTGATGAAAGGTTTG
AGGATGATCTGGACGAGGAGCGGGTTCCGAATCTGGGGATAGTTGCCGAAAGTATTTCGCAACTGGGTAT
CGACGTGCTGCTATCGGGTGAGACCGGCACGGGCAAAGACACGATTGCCCGACGGATTCATGAGATGTCA
GGCCGCAAAGGGCGCCTGGTGGCGATGAATTGCGCGGCCATTCCGGAGTCCCTCGCCGAGAGCGAGTTAT
TCGGCGTGGTCAGCGGTGCCTACACCGGCGCTGATCGCTCCAGAGTCGGTTATGTCGAAGCGGCGCAGGG
CGGCACGCTGTACCTGGATGAGATCGATAGCATGCCGCTGAGCCTGCAAGCCAAATTGCTGAGGGTGCTG
GAAACCCGAGCGCTTGAACGGCTGGGTTCGACGTCGACGATCAAGCTGGATATCTGCGTGATCGCCTCCG
CCCAATGCTCGCTGGACGACGCCGTCGAGCGGGGGCAGTTTCGTCGCGATCTGTATTTTCGCCTGAACGT
CCTGACACTCAAGCTTCCTCCGCTACGTAACCAGTCTGATCGCATAGTTCCCCTGTTCACACGTTTTACG
GCCGCCGCCGCGAGGGAGCTCGGTGTTCCCGTTCCCGATGTTTGCCCACTGCTGCACAAAGTGCTGCTGG
GCCACGACTGGCCCGGCAATATCCGTGAGCTCAAGGCGGCAGCCAAACGCCATGTGCTGGGTTTCCCCTT
GCTGGGCGCCGAGCCGCAGGGCGAAGAGCACTTGGCCTGTGGGCTCAAATCGCAATTGCGAGTGATCGAA
AAAGCCCTGATTCAGGAGTCGCTCAAGCGCCACGACAATTGTGTGGATTCGGTAAGCCTGGAACTGGACG
TGCCACGCCGTACGCTCTATCGACGCATCAAAGAATTGCAGATCTAATAACCAGGCATCAAATAAAACGA
AAGGCTCAGTCGAAAGACTGGGCCTTTCGTTTTATCTGTTGTTTGTCGGTGAACGCTCTCTACTAGAGTC
ACACTGGCTCACCTTCGGGTGGGCCTTTCTGCGTTTATATACTAGAGGCCGGATTATGTCCGCTGAGTGG
GTCACGGTCCCGGATCAGTTCCCTTGCGAAGCTGACCGATGTTTTTGTGCCAAAAGCTGTTGTGGCAAAA
AACGGTTTGCGCAAAGTTTTGTATTACAAAGAATTTCACATTTTAAAATATCTTTATAAATCAATCAGTT
ATTTCTATTTTCAAGCTGGCACGGTTATTGCTATAGGGCTTGTACTACTAGAGATTAAAGAGGAGAAATA
CTAGATGCGTAAAGGAGAAGAACTTTTCACTGGAGTTGTCCCAATTCTTGTTGAATTAGATGGTGATGTT
AATGGGCACAAATTTTCTGTCAGTGGAGAGGGTGAAGGTGATGCAACATACGGAAAACTTACCCTTAAAT
TTATTTGCACTACTGGAAAACTACCTGTTCCATGGCCAACACTTGTCACTACTTTCGGTTATGGTGTTCA
ATGCTTTGCGAGATACCCAGATCATATGAAACAGCATGACTTTTTCAAGAGTGCCATGCCCGAAGGTTAT
GTACAGGAAAGAACTATATTTTTCAAAGATGACGGGAACTACAAGACACGTGCTGAAGTCAAGTTTGAAG
GTGATACCCTTGTTAATAGAATCGAGTTAAAAGGTATTGATTTTAAAGAAGATGGAAACATTCTTGGACA
CAAATTGGAATACAACTATAACTCACACAATGTATACATCATGGCAGACAAACAAAAGAATGGAATCAAA
GTTAACTTCAAAATTAGACACAACATTGAAGATGGAAGCGTTCAACTAGCAGACCATTATCAACAAAATA
CTCCAATTGGCGATGGCCCTGTCCTTTTACCAGACAACCATTACCTGTCCACACAATCTGCCCTTTCGAA
AGATCCCAACGAAAAGAGAGACCACATGGTCCTTCTTGAGTTTGTAACAGCTGCTGGGATTACACATGGC
ATGGATGAACTATACAAATAATAATACTAGAGCCAGGCATCAAATAAAACGAAAGGCTCAGTCGAAAGAC
TGGGCCTTTCGTTTTATCTGTTGTTTGTCGGTGAACGCTCTCTACTAGAGTCACACTGGCTCACCTTCGG
GTGGGCCTTTCTGCGTTTATATACTAGTAGCGGCCGCTGCAGGCTTCCTCGCTCACTGACTCGCTGCGCT
CGGTCGTTCGGCTGCGGCGAGCGGTATCAGCTCACTCAAAGGCGGTAATCTCGAGTCCCGTCAAGTCAGC
GTAATGCTCTGCCAGTGTTACAACCAATTAACCAATTCTGATTAGAAAAACTCATCGAGCATCAAATGAA
ACTGCAATTTATTCATATCAGGATTATCGATACCATATTTTTGAAAAAGCCGTTTCTGTAATGAAGGAGA
AAACTCACCGAGGCAGTTCCATAGGATGGCAAGATCCTGGTATCGGTCTGCGATTCCGACTCGTCCAACA
TCAATACAACCTATTAATTTCCCCTCGTCAAAAATAAGGTTATCAAGTGAGAAATCACCATGAGTGACGA
CTGAATCCGGTGAGAATGGCAAAAGCTTATGCATTTCTTTCCAGACTTGTTCAACAGGCCAGCCATTACG
CTCGTCATCAAAATCACTCGCATCAACCAAACCGTTATTCATTCGTGATTGCGCCTGAGCGAGACGAAAT
ACGCGATCGCTGTTAAAAGGACAATTACAAACAGGAATCGAATGCAACCGGCGCAGGAACACTGCCAGCG
CATCAACAATATTTTCACCTGAATCAGGATATTCTTCTAATACCTGGAATGCTGTTTTCCCGGGGATCGC
AGTGGTGAGTAACCATGCATCATCAGGAGTACGGATAAAATGCTTGATGGTCGGAAGAGGCATAAATTCC
GTCAGCCAGTTTAGTCTGACCATCTCATCTGTAACATCATTGGCAACGCTACCTTTGCCATGTTTCAGAA
ACAACTCTGGCGCATCGGGCTTCCCATACAATCGATAGATTGTCGCACCTGATTGCCCGACATTATCGCG
AGCCCATTTATACCCATATAAATCAGCATCCATGTTGGAATTTAATCGCGGCCTGGAGCAAGACGTTTCC
CGTTGAATATGGCTCATAACACCCCTTGTATTACTGTTTATGTAAGCAGACAGTTTTATTGTTCATGATG
ATATATTTTTATCTTGTGCAATGTAACATCAGAGATTTTGAGACACAACGTGGCTTTGTTGAATAAATCG
AACTTTTGCTGAGTTGAAGGATCAGATCACGCATCTTCCCGACAACGCAGACCGTTCCGTGGCAAAGCAA
AAGTTCAAAATCACCAACTGGTCCACCTACAACAAAGCTCTCATCAACCGTGGCTCCCTCACTTTCTGGC
TGGATGATGGGGCGATTCAGGCCTGGTATGAGTCAGCAACACCTTCTTCACGAGGCAGACCTCAGCGCTA
GCGGAGTGTATACTGGCTTACTATGTTGGCACTGATGAGGGTGTCAGTGAAGTGCTTCATGTGGCAGGAG
AAAAAAGGCTGCACCGGTGCGTCAGCAGAATATGTGATACAGGATATATTCCGCTTCCTCGCTCACTGAC
TCGCTACGCTCGGTCGTTCGACTGCGGCGAGCGGAAATGGCTTACGAACGGGGCGGAGATTTCCTGGAAG
ATGCCAGGAAGATACTTAACAGGGAAGTGAGAGGGCCGCGGCAAAGCCGTTTTTCCATAGGCTCCGCCCC
CTGACAAGCATCACGAAATCTGACGCTCAAATCAGTGGTGGCGAAACCCGACAGGACTATAAAGATACCA
GGCGTTTCCCCCTGGCGGCTCCCTCGTGCGCTCTCCTGTTCCTGCCTTTCGGTTTACCGGTGTCATTCCG
CTGTTATGGCCGCGTTTGTCTCATTCCACGCCTGACACTCAGTTCCGGGTAGGCAGTTCGCTCCAAGCTG
GACTGTATGCACGAACCCCCCGTTCAGTCCGACCGCTGCGCCTTATCCGGTAACTATCGTCTTGAGTCCA
ACCCGGAAAGACATGCAAAAGCACCACTGGCAGCAGCCACTGGTAATTGATTTAGAGGAGTTAGTCTTGA
AGTCATGCGCCGGTTAAGGCTAAACTGAAAGGACAAGTTTTGGTGACTGCGCTCCTCCAAGCCAGTTACC
TCGGTTCAAAGAGTTGGTAGCTCAGAGAACCTTCAAAAAACCGCCCTGCAAGGCGGTTTTTTCGTTTTCA
GAGCAAGAGATTACGCGCAGACCAAAACGATCTCAAGAAGATCATCTTATTAAGGGGTCTGACGCTCAGT
GGAACGAAAACTCACGTTAAGGGATTTTGGTCATGAGATTATCAAAAAGGATCTTCACCTAGATCCTTTT
AAATTAAAAATGAAGTTTTAAATCAATCTAAAGTATATATGAGTAAACTTGGTCTGACAGTTACCAATGC
TTAATCAGTGAGGCACCTATCTCAGCGATCTGTCTATTTCGTTCATCCATAGTTGCCTGACTCCCCGTCG
TGTAGATAACTACGATACGGGAGGGCTTACCATCTGGCCCCAGTGCTGCAATGATACCGCGAGACCCACG
CTCACCGGCTCCAGATTTATCAGCAATAAACCAGCCAGCCGGAAGGGCCGAGCGCAGAAGTGGTCCTGCA
ACTTTATCCGCCTCCATCCAGTCTATTCCATGGTGCCACCTGACGTCTAAGAAACCATTATTATCATGAC
ATTAACCTATAAAAATAGGCGTATCACGAGGCAGAATTTCAGATAAAAAAAATCCTTAGCTTTCGCTAAG
GATGATTTCTGG
